Addgene plasmid #171053: pLenti sgRNA(MS2) mCherry
Purpose: Expression of Vp64-dCas9 activation system
Depositing lab: Agnel Sfeir. Depositing organization: NYU Grossman School of Medicine. Publication: Alternative splicing is a developmental switch for hTERT expression. Penev A, Bazley A, Shen M, Boeke JD, Savage SA, Sfeir A. Mol Cell. 2021 Apr 6. pii: S1097-2765(21)00228-8. doi: 10.1016/j.molcel.2021.03.033. PubMed 33852895.
Backbone
  Vector backbone: pLenti
  Vector type: Mammalian Expression, Lentiviral
Growth in bacteria
  Bacterial resistance: Ampicillin, 100 μg/mL
  Growth temperature: 30°C
  Growth strain: NEB Stable
  Copy number: High Copy
Gene/Insert
  Gene/Insert name: sgRNA(MS2) mCherry
  Species: H. sapiens (human)
  Cloning method: Unknown
  Sequencing primers: 5′ TCAAGCCTCAGACAGTGGTTC
Terms and licenses: Academic/Nonprofit Terms; Industry Terms: Not Available to Industry
How to cite: pLenti sgRNA(MS2) mCherry was a gift from Agnel Sfeir (Addgene plasmid # 171053 ; http://n2t.net/addgene:171053 ; RRID:Addgene_171053)
