[The description below was written by a language model from this plasmid's Addgene catalogue record and pLannotate feature annotations shown in this document.]
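Description:
pLenti sgRNA(MS2) mCherry is a lentiviral transfer plasmid of about 10.3 kb for mammalian expression of an MS2-aptamer-modified guide RNA together with a red fluorescent marker. It is propagated in E. coli through a high-copy ColE1/pUC-type origin and selected with ampicillin (AmpR). An f1 origin is also present. Outside the viral region, the backbone carries an SV40/EM7-driven BleoR cassette with an SV40 polyadenylation signal, which could confer Zeocin resistance. Because this cassette is not between the LTRs, it would not be transferred by transduction.

The viral portion begins with a CMV enhancer/promoter fused to a truncated HIV-1 5' LTR, which drives genomic RNA production in packaging cells. It continues with the Ψ packaging signal, a gag fragment, the RRE and the cPPT/CTS. It ends with a WPRE, a truncated 3' LTR and a bGH polyadenylation signal.

There are two expression units between these elements. In the first, a human U6 RNA polymerase III promoter drives a Streptococcus pyogenes sgRNA scaffold interrupted by two MS2 stem loops. These loops recruit MS2 coat protein fusions to the Cas9-bound guide. In the second, an EF-1α promoter with part of its intron A drives mCherry, so transduced cells can be identified or sorted by fluorescence.

The record lists the purpose as expression of a VP64-dCas9 activation system, but the annotated features include no dCas9, VP64 or MS2-fusion coding sequence. The plasmid therefore appears to supply only the guide RNA component, with the activator proteins presumably provided from separate constructs. No specific spacer or target sequence is annotated, and the cloning method is not stated.
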