Features (pLannotate 1.2.2; 38 found; start..end, strand, type, name):
      3..332     +  promoter       SV40 promoter: SV40 enhancer and early promoter
    380..427     +  promoter       EM7 promoter: synthetic bacterial promoter&nbsp
    446..820     +  CDS            BleoR: antibiotic-binding protein; Sh ble from Streptoalloteichus hindustanus; confers resistance to bleomycin, phleomycin, and Zeocin™
    830..955     +  CDS            ble (fragment): BLE_KLEPN - Experimental evidence at protein level: Swiss-Prot protein existence level 1. Binding protein with a strong affinity to the bleomycin family of antibiotics. Binds to CL990; an antimitotic-antibiotic compound. From Klebsiella pneumoniae.
    950..1071    +  polyA_signal   SV40 poly(A) signal: SV40 polyadenylation signal
   1144..1160    -  protein_bind   lac operator: The lac repressor binds to the lac operator to inhibit transcription in E. coli. This inhibition can be relieved by adding lactose or isopropyl-β-D-thiogalactopyranoside (IPTG). lac repressor encoded by lacI
   1168..1198    -  promoter       lac promoter: promoter for the E. coli lac operon
   1213..1234    -  protein_bind   CAP binding site: CAP binding activates transcription in the presence of cAMP. E. coli catabolite activator protein
   1247..1339    -  CDS            lacI (fragment): lac repressor; lacI; The lac repressor binds to the lac operator to inhibit transcription in E. coli. This inhibition can be relieved by adding lactose or isopropyl-β-D-thiogalactopyranoside (IPTG).
   1522..2110    -  rep_origin     ori: high-copy-number ColE1/pMB1/pBR322/pUC origin of replication
   2281..3141    -  CDS            AmpR: β-lactamase; bla; confers resistance to ampicillin, carbenicillin, and related antibiotics
   3142..3246    -  promoter       AmpR promoter: bla
   3305..3357    -  misc_feature   bom (fragment): basis of mobility region from pBR322
   3512..3891    +  enhancer       CMV enhancer: human cytomegalovirus immediate early enhancer
   3892..4091    +  promoter       CMV promoter: human cytomegalovirus (CMV) immediate early promoter
   4109..4289    +  LTR            5' LTR (truncated): truncated 5' long terminal repeat (LTR) from HIV-1
   4336..4461    +  misc_feature   HIV-1 Ψ: packaging signal of human immunodeficiency virus type 1
   4445..4808    +  CDS            HIV-1 gag (fragment): gag protein from human immunodeficiency virus 1; gag
   4954..5187    +  misc_feature   RRE: The Rev response element (RRE) of HIV-1 allows for Rev-dependent mRNA export from the nucleus to the cytoplasm.
   5564..5664    +  CDS            Rev (fragment): human immunodeficiency virus 1 (HIV-1) Rev protein; rev; enhances nuclear export of unspliced and incompletely spliced viral mRNAs
   5714..5831    +  misc_feature   cPPT/CTS: central polypurine tract and central termination sequence of HIV-1
   5881..6121    +  promoter       U6 promoter: RNA polymerase III promoter for human U6 snRNA
   6168..6186    +  misc_RNA       MS2 stem loop: stem loop that binds the bacteriophage MS2 coat protein
   6197..6233    +  misc_RNA       gRNA scaffold (fragment): guide RNA scaffold for the Streptococcus pyogenes CRISPR/Cas9 system
   6238..6256    +  misc_RNA       MS2 stem loop: stem loop that binds the bacteriophage MS2 coat protein
   6267..6286    +  misc_RNA       gRNA scaffold (fragment): guide RNA scaffold for the Streptococcus pyogenes CRISPR/Cas9 system
   6307..6373    +  CDS            small t antigen (fragment): SV40 (simian virus 40) small t antigen
   6399..6610    +  promoter       EF-1α core promoter: core promoter for human elongation factor EF-1α
   6611..6720    +  intron         EF-1α intron A (fragment): intron upstream of the start codon of human EF-1α
   7346..7549    +  intron         EF-1α intron A: truncated intron upstream of the start codon of human EF-1α
   7565..8272    +  CDS            mCherry: mCherry is a basic (constitutively fluorescent) red fluorescent protein published in 2004, derived from Discosoma sp.. It is reported to be a very rapidly-maturing monomer with low acid sensitivity.
   8276..8297    +  misc_feature   MCS (fragment): pBluescript multiple cloning site
   8300..8888    +  misc_feature   WPRE: woodchuck hepatitis virus posttranscriptional regulatory element
   8825..9406    +  CDS            nef (fragment): NEF_HV1H2 - Experimental evidence at protein level: Swiss-Prot protein existence level 1. Extracellular Nef protein targets CD4(+) T-lymphocytes for apoptosis by interacting with CXCR4 surface receptors. From Human immunodeficiency virus type 1 group M subtype B (isolate HXB2) (HIV-1).
   9413..9593    +  LTR            5' LTR (truncated): truncated 5' long terminal repeat (LTR) from HIV-1
   9625..9849    +  polyA_signal   bGH poly(A) signal: bovine growth hormone polyadenylation signal
   9853..9874    +  promoter       SV40 promoter (fragment): SV40 enhancer and early promoter
   9895..10323   +  rep_origin     f1 ori (sequence partly withheld): f1 bacteriophage origin of replication; arrow indicates direction of (+) strand synthesis
>Addgene plasmid #171053 | pLenti sgRNA(MS2) mCherry | addgene full sequence | sequence record 345199 | Addgene NGS Result
ATGTGTGTCAGTTAGGGTGTGGAAAGTCCCCAGGCTCCCCAGCAGGCAGAAGTATGCAAAGCATGCATCT
CAATTAGTCAGCAACCAGGTGTGGAAAGTCCCCAGGCTCCCCAGCAGGCAGAAGTATGCAAAGCATGCAT
CTCAATTAGTCAGCAACCATAGTCCCGCCCCTAACTCCGCCCATCCCGCCCCTAACTCCGCCCAGTTCCG
CCCATTCTCCGCCCCATGGCTGACTAATTTTTTTTATTTATGCAGAGGCCGAGGCCGCCTCTGCCTCTGA
GCTATTCCAGAAGTAGTGAGGAGGCTTTTTTGGAGGCCTAGGCTTTTGCAAAAAGCTCCCGGGAGCTTGT
ATATCCATTTTCGGATCTGATCAGCACGTGTTGACAATTAATCATCGGCATAGTATATCGGCATAGTATA
ATACGACAAGGTGAGGAACTAAACCATGGCCAAGTTGACCAGTGCCGTTCCGGTGCTCACCGCGCGCGAC
GTCGCCGGAGCGGTCGAGTTCTGGACCGACCGGCTCGGGTTCTCCCGGGACTTCGTGGAGGACGACTTCG
CCGGTGTGGTCCGGGACGACGTGACCCTGTTCATCAGCGCGGTCCAGGACCAGGTGGTGCCGGACAACAC
CCTGGCCTGGGTGTGGGTGCGCGGCCTGGACGAGCTGTACGCCGAGTGGTCGGAGGTCGTGTCCACGAAC
TTCCGGGACGCCTCCGGGCCGGCCATGACCGAGATCGGCGAGCAGCCGTGGGGGCGGGAGTTCGCCCTGC
GCGACCCGGCCGGCAACTGCGTGCACTTCGTGGCCGAGGAGCAGGACTGACACGTGCTACGAGATTTCGA
TTCCACCGCCGCCTTCTATGAAAGGTTGGGCTTCGGAATCGTTTTCCGGGACGCCGGCTGGATGATCCTC
CAGCGCGGGGATCTCATGCTGGAGTTCTTCGCCCACCCCAACTTGTTTATTGCAGCTTATAATGGTTACA
AATAAAGCAATAGCATCACAAATTTCACAAATAAAGCATTTTTTTCACTGCATTCTAGTTGTGGTTTGTC
CAAACTCATCAATGTATCTTATCATGTCTGTATACCGTCGACCTCTAGCTAGAGCTTGGCGTAATCATGG
TCATAGCTGTTTCCTGTGTGAAATTGTTATCCGCTCACAATTCCACACAACATACGAGCCGGAAGCATAA
AGTGTAAAGCCTGGGGTGCCTAATGAGTGAGCTAACTCACATTAATTGCGTTGCGCTCACTGCCCGCTTT
CCAGTCGGGAAACCTGTCGTGCCAGCTGCATTAATGAATCGGCCAACGCGCGGGGAGAGGCGGTTTGCGT
ATTGGGCGCTCTTCCGCTTCCTCGCTCACTGACTCGCTGCGCTCGGTCGTTCGGCTGCGGCGAGCGGTAT
CAGCTCACTCAAAGGCGGTAATACGGTTATCCACAGAATCAGGGGATAACGCAGGAAAGAACATGTGAGC
AAAAGGCCAGCAAAAGGCCAGGAACCGTAAAAAGGCCGCGTTGCTGGCGTTTTTCCATAGGCTCCGCCCC
CCTGACGAGCATCACAAAAATCGACGCTCAAGTCAGAGGTGGCGAAACCCGACAGGACTATAAAGATACC
AGGCGTTTCCCCCTGGAAGCTCCCTCGTGCGCTCTCCTGTTCCGACCCTGCCGCTTACCGGATACCTGTC
CGCCTTTCTCCCTTCGGGAAGCGTGGCGCTTTCTCATAGCTCACGCTGTAGGTATCTCAGTTCGGTGTAG
GTCGTTCGCTCCAAGCTGGGCTGTGTGCACGAACCCCCCGTTCAGCCCGACCGCTGCGCCTTATCCGGTA
ACTATCGTCTTGAGTCCAACCCGGTAAGACACGACTTATCGCCACTGGCAGCAGCCACTGGTAACAGGAT
TAGCAGAGCGAGGTATGTAGGCGGTGCTACAGAGTTCTTGAAGTGGTGGCCTAACTACGGCTACACTAGA
AGAACAGTATTTGGTATCTGCGCTCTGCTGAAGCCAGTTACCTTCGGAAAAAGAGTTGGTAGCTCTTGAT
CCGGCAAACAAACCACCGCTGGTAGCGGTGGTTTTTTTGTTTGCAAGCAGCAGATTACGCGCAGAAAAAA
AGGATCTCAAGAAGATCCTTTGATCTTTTCTACGGGGTCTGACGCTCAGTGGAACGAAAACTCACGTTAA
GGGATTTTGGTCATGAGATTATCAAAAAGGATCTTCACCTAGATCCTTTTAAATTAAAAATGAAGTTTTA
AATCAATCTAAAGTATATATGAGTAAACTTGGTCTGACAGTTACCAATGCTTAATCAGTGAGGCACCTAT
CTCAGCGATCTGTCTATTTCGTTCATCCATAGTTGCCTGACTCCCCGTCGTGTAGATAACTACGATACGG
GAGGGCTTACCATCTGGCCCCAGTGCTGCAATGATACCGCGAGACCCACGCTCACCGGCTCCAGATTTAT
CAGCAATAAACCAGCCAGCCGGAAGGGCCGAGCGCAGAAGTGGTCCTGCAACTTTATCCGCCTCCATCCA
GTCTATTAATTGTTGCCGGGAAGCTAGAGTAAGTAGTTCGCCAGTTAATAGTTTGCGCAACGTTGTTGCC
ATTGCTACAGGCATCGTGGTGTCACGCTCGTCGTTTGGTATGGCTTCATTCAGCTCCGGTTCCCAACGAT
CAAGGCGAGTTACATGATCCCCCATGTTGTGCAAAAAAGCGGTTAGCTCCTTCGGTCCTCCGATCGTTGT
CAGAAGTAAGTTGGCCGCAGTGTTATCACTCATGGTTATGGCAGCACTGCATAATTCTCTTACTGTCATG
CCATCCGTAAGATGCTTTTCTGTGACTGGTGAGTACTCAACCAAGTCATTCTGAGAATAGTGTATGCGGC
GACCGAGTTGCTCTTGCCCGGCGTCAATACGGGATAATACCGCGCCACATAGCAGAACTTTAAAAGTGCT
CATCATTGGAAAACGTTCTTCGGGGCGAAAACTCTCAAGGATCTTACCGCTGTTGAGATCCAGTTCGATG
TAACCCACTCGTGCACCCAACTGATCTTCAGCATCTTTTACTTTCACCAGCGTTTCTGGGTGAGCAAAAA
CAGGAAGGCAAAATGCCGCAAAAAAGGGAATAAGGGCGACACGGAAATGTTGAATACTCATACTCTTCCT
TTTTCAATATTATTGAAGCATTTATCAGGGTTATTGTCTCATGAGCGGATACATATTTGAATGTATTTAG
AAAAATAAACAAATAGGGGTTCCGCGCACATTTCCCCGAAAAGTGCCACCTGACGTCGACGGATCGGGAG
ATCTCCCGATCCCCTATGGTGCACTCTCAGTACAATCTGCTCTGATGCCGCATAGTTAAGCCAGTATCTG
CTCCCTGCTTGTGTGTTGGAGGTCGCTGAGTAGTGCGCGAGCAAAATTTAAGCTACAACAAGGCAAGGCT
TGACCGACAATTGCATGAAGAATCTGCTTAGGGTTAGGCGTTTTGCGCTGCTTCGCGATGTACGGGCCAG
ATATACGCGTTGACATTGATTATTGACTAGTTATTAATAGTAATCAATTACGGGGTCATTAGTTCATAGC
CCATATATGGAGTTCCGCGTTACATAACTTACGGTAAATGGCCCGCCTGGCTGACCGCCCAACGACCCCC
GCCCATTGACGTCAATAATGACGTATGTTCCCATAGTAACGCCAATAGGGACTTTCCATTGACGTCAATG
GGTGGAGTATTTACGGTAAACTGCCCACTTGGCAGTACATCAAGTGTATCATATGCCAAGTACGCCCCCT
ATTGACGTCAATGACGGTAAATGGCCCGCCTGGCATTATGCCCAGTACATGACCTTATGGGACTTTCCTA
CTTGGCAGTACATCTACGTATTAGTCATCGCTATTACCATGGTGATGCGGTTTTGGCAGTACATCAATGG
GCGTGGATAGCGGTTTGACTCACGGGGATTTCCAAGTCTCCACCCCATTGACGTCAATGGGAGTTTGTTT
TGGCACCAAAATCAACGGGACTTTCCAAAATGTCGTAACAACTCCGCCCCATTGACGCAAATGGGCGGTA
GGCGTGTACGGTGGGAGGTCTATATAAGCAGCGCGTTTTGCCTGTACTGGGTCTCTCTGGTTAGACCAGA
TCTGAGCCTGGGAGCTCTCTGGCTAACTAGGGAACCCACTGCTTAAGCCTCAATAAAGCTTGCCTTGAGT
GCTTCAAGTAGTGTGTGCCCGTCTGTTGTGTGACTCTGGTAACTAGAGATCCCTCAGACCCTTTTAGTCA
GTGTGGAAAATCTCTAGCAGTGGCGCCCGAACAGGGACTTGAAAGCGAAAGGGAAACCAGAGGAGCTCTC
TCGACGCAGGACTCGGCTTGCTGAAGCGCGCACGGCAAGAGGCGAGGGGCGGCGACTGGTGAGTACGCCA
AAAATTTTGACTAGCGGAGGCTAGAAGGAGAGAGATGGGTGCGAGAGCGTCAGTATTAAGCGGGGGAGAA
TTAGATCGCGATGGGAAAAAATTCGGTTAAGGCCAGGGGGAAAGAAAAAATATAAATTAAAACATATAGT
ATGGGCAAGCAGGGAGCTAGAACGATTCGCAGTTAATCCTGGCCTGTTAGAAACATCAGAAGGCTGTAGA
CAAATACTGGGACAGCTACAACCATCCCTTCAGACAGGATCAGAAGAACTTAGATCATTATATAATACAG
TAGCAACCCTCTATTGTGTGCATCAAAGGATAGAGATAAAAGACACCAAGGAAGCTTTAGACAAGATAGA
GGAAGAGCAAAACAAAAGTAAGACCACCGCACAGCAAGCGGCCGCTGATCTTCAGACCTGGAGGAGGAGA
TATGAGGGACAATTGGAGAAGTGAATTATATAAATATAAAGTAGTAAAAATTGAACCATTAGGAGTAGCA
CCCACCAAGGCAAAGAGAAGAGTGGTGCAGAGAGAAAAAAGAGCAGTGGGAATAGGAGCTTTGTTCCTTG
GGTTCTTGGGAGCAGCAGGAAGCACTATGGGCGCAGCGTCAATGACGCTGACGGTACAGGCCAGACAATT
ATTGTCTGGTATAGTGCAGCAGCAGAACAATTTGCTGAGGGCTATTGAGGCGCAACAGCATCTGTTGCAA
CTCACAGTCTGGGGCATCAAGCAGCTCCAGGCAAGAATCCTGGCTGTGGAAAGATACCTAAAGGATCAAC
AGCTCCTGGGGATTTGGGGTTGCTCTGGAAAACTCATTTGCACCACTGCTGTGCCTTGGAATGCTAGTTG
GAGTAATAAATCTCTGGAACAGATTTGGAATCACACGACCTGGATGGAGTGGGACAGAGAAATTAACAAT
TACACAAGCTTAATACACTCCTTAATTGAAGAATCGCAAAACCAGCAAGAAAAGAATGAACAAGAATTAT
TGGAATTAGATAAATGGGCAAGTTTGTGGAATTGGTTTAACATAACAAATTGGCTGTGGTATATAAAATT
ATTCATAATGATAGTAGGAGGCTTGGTAGGTTTAAGAATAGTTTTTGCTGTACTTTCTATAGTGAATAGA
GTTAGGCAGGGATATTCACCATTATCGTTTCAGACCCACCTCCCAACCCCGAGGGGACCCGACAGGCCCG
AAGGAATAGAAGAAGAAGGTGGAGAGAGAGACAGAGACAGATCCATTCGATTAGTGAACGGATCGGCACT
GCGTGCGCCAATTCTGCAGACAAATGGCAGTATTCATCCACAATTTTAAAAGAAAAGGGGGGATTGGGGG
GTACAGTGCAGGGGAAAGAATAGTAGACATAATAGCAACAGACATACAAACTAAAGAATTACAAAAACAA
ATTACAAAAATTCAAAATTTTCGGGTTTATTACAGGGACAGCAGAGATCCAGTTTGGTTAATTAGCTAGC
GAGGGCCTATTTCCCATGATTCCTTCATATTTGCATATACGATACAAGGCTGTTAGAGAGATAATTGGAA
TTAATTTGACTGTAAACACAAAGATATTAGTACAAAATACGTGACGTAGAAAGTAATAATTTCTTGGGTA
GTTTGCAGTTTTAAAATTATGTTTTAAAATGGACTATCATATGCTTACCGTAACTTGAAAGTATTTCGAT
TTCTTGGCTTTATATATCTTGTGGAAAGGACGAAACACCGCCAGGACCGCGCTTCCCACGGTTTTAGAGC
TAGGCCAACATGAGGATCACCCATGTCTGCAGGGCCTAGCAAGTTAAAATAAGGCTAGTCCGTTATCAAC
TTGGCCAACATGAGGATCACCCATGTCTGCAGGGCCAAGTGGCACCGAGTCGGTGCTTTTTTTGGATCCT
GCAAAGATGGATAAAGTTTTAAACAGAGAGGAATCTTTGCAGCTAATGGACCTTCTAGGTCTTGAAAGGA
GTGGGAATTGGCTCCGGTGCCCGTCAGTGGGCAGAGCGCACATCGCCCACAGTCCCCGAGAAGTTGGGGG
GAGGGGTCGGCAATTGAACCGGTGCCTAGAGAAGGTGGCGCGGGGTAAACTGGGAAAGTGATGTCGTGTA
CTGGCTCCGCCTTTTTCCCGAGGGTGGGGGAGAACCGTATATAAGTGCAGTAGTCGCCGTGAACGTTCTT
TTTCGCAACGGGTTTGCCGCCAGAACACAGGTAAGTGCCGTGTGTGGTTCCCGCGGGCCTGGCCTCTTTA
CGGGTTATGGCCCTTGCGTGCCTTGAATTACTTCCACCTGGCTGCAGTACGTGATTCTTGATCCCGAGCT
TCGGGTTGGAAGTGGGTGGGAGAGTTCGAGGCCTTGCGCTTAAGGAGCCCCTTCGCCTCGTGCTTGAGTT
GAGGCCTGGCCTGGGCGCTGGGGCCGCCGCGTGCGAATCTGGTGGCACCTTCGCGCCTGTCTCGCTGCTT
TCGATAAGTCTCTAGCCATTTAAAATTTTTGATGACCTGCTGCGACGCTTTTTTTCTGGCAAGATAGTCT
TGTAAATGCGGGCCAAGATCTGCACACTGGTATTTCGGTTTTTGGGGCCGCGGGCGGCGACGGGGCCCGT
GCGTCCCAGCGCACATGTTCGGCGAGGCGGGGCCTGCGAGCGCGGCCACCGAGAATCGGACGGGGGTAGT
CTCAAGCTGGCCGGCCTGCTCTGGTGCCTGGCCTCGCGCCGCCGTGTATCGCCCCGCCCTGGGCGGCAAG
GCTGGCCCGGTCGGCACCAGTTGCGTGAGCGGAAAGATGGCCGCTTCCCGGCCCTGCTGCAGGGAGCTCA
AAATGAAGGACGCGGCGCTCGGGAGAGCGGGCGGGTGAGTCACCCACACAAAGGAAAAGGGCCTTTCCGT
CCTCAGCCGTCGCTTCATGTGACTCCACGGAGTACCGGGCGCCGTCCAGGCACCTCGATTAGTTCTCGAG
CTTTTGGAGTACGTCGTCTTTAGGTTGGGGGGAGGGGTTTTATGCGATGGAGTTTCCCCACACTGAGTGG
GTGGAGACTGAAGTTAGGCCAGCTTGGCACTTGATGTAATTCTCCTTGGAATTTGCCCTTTTTGAGTTTG
GATCTTGGTTCATTCTCAAGCCTCAGACAGTGGTTCAAAGTTTTTTTCTTCCATTTCAGGTGTCGTGATG
TACCATGGTGAGCAAGGGCGAGGAGGATAACATGGCCATCATCAAGGAGTTCATGCGCTTCAAGGTGCAC
ATGGAGGGCTCCGTGAACGGCCACGAGTTCGAGATCGAGGGCGAGGGCGAGGGCCGCCCCTACGAGGGCA
CCCAGACCGCCAAGCTGAAGGTGACCAAGGGTGGCCCCCTGCCCTTCGCCTGGGACATCCTGTCCCCTCA
GTTCATGTACGGCTCCAAGGCCTACGTGAAGCACCCCGCCGACATCCCCGACTACTTGAAGCTGTCCTTC
CCCGAGGGCTTCAAGTGGGAGCGCGTGATGAACTTCGAGGACGGCGGCGTGGTGACCGTGACCCAGGACT
CCTCCCTGCAGGACGGCGAGTTCATCTACAAGGTGAAGCTGCGCGGCACCAACTTCCCCTCCGACGGCCC
CGTAATGCAGAAGAAGACCATGGGCTGGGAGGCCTCCTCCGAGCGGATGTACCCCGAGGACGGCGCCCTG
AAGGGCGAGATCAAGCAGAGGCTGAAGCTGAAGGACGGCGGCCACTACGACGCTGAGGTCAAGACCACCT
ACAAGGCCAAGAAGCCCGTGCAGCTGCCCGGCGCCTACAACGTCAACATCAAGTTGGACATCACCTCCCA
CAACGAGGACTACACCATCGTGGAACAGTACGAACGCGCCGAGGGCCGCCACTCCACCGGCGGCATGGAC
GAGCTGTACAAGTGAGAATTCGATATCAAGCTTATCGGTAATCAACCTCTGGATTACAAAATTTGTGAAA
GATTGACTGGTATTCTTAACTATGTTGCTCCTTTTACGCTATGTGGATACGCTGCTTTAATGCCTTTGTA
TCATGCTATTGCTTCCCGTATGGCTTTCATTTTCTCCTCCTTGTATAAATCCTGGTTGCTGTCTCTTTAT
GAGGAGTTGTGGCCCGTTGTCAGGCAACGTGGCGTGGTGTGCACTGTGTTTGCTGACGCAACCCCCACTG
GTTGGGGCATTGCCACCACCTGTCAGCTCCTTTCCGGGACTTTCGCTTTCCCCCTCCCTATTGCCACGGC
GGAACTCATCGCCGCCTGCCTTGCCCGCTGCTGGACAGGGGCTCGGCTGTTGGGCACTGACAATTCCGTG
GTGTTGTCGGGGAAATCATCGTCCTTTCCTTGGCTGCTCGCCTGTGTTGCCACCTGGATTCTGCGCGGGA
CGTCCTTCTGCTACGTCCCTTCGGCCCTCAATCCAGCGGACCTTCCTTCCCGCGGCCTGCTGCCGGCTCT
GCGGCCTCTTCCGCGTCTTCGCCTTCGCCCTCAGACGAGTCGGATCTCCCTTTGGGCCGCCTCCCCGCAT
CGATACCGTCGACCTCGAGACCTAGAAAAACATGGAGCAATCACAAGTAGCAATACAGCAGCTACCAATG
CTGATTGTGCCTGGCTAGAAGCACAAGAGGAGGAGGAGGTGGGTTTTCCAGTCACACCTCAGGTACCTTT
AAGACCAATGACTTACAAGGCAGCTGTAGATCTTAGCCACTTTTTAAAAGAAAAGGGGGGACTGGAAGGG
CTAATTCACTCCCAACGAAGACAAGATATCCTTGATCTGTGGATCTACCACACACAAGGCTACTTCCCTG
ATTGGCAGAACTACACACCAGGGCCAGGGATCAGATATCCACTGACCTTTGGATGGTGCTACAAGCTAGT
ACCAGTTGAGCAAGAGAAGGTAGAAGAAGCCAATGAAGGAGAGAACACCCGCTTGTTACACCCTGTGAGC
CTGCATGGGATGGATGACCCGGAGAGAGAAGTATTAGAGTGGAGGTTTGACAGCCGCCTAGCATTTCATC
ACATGGCCCGAGAGCTGCATCCGGACTGTACTGGGTCTCTCTGGTTAGACCAGATCTGAGCCTGGGAGCT
CTCTGGCTAACTAGGGAACCCACTGCTTAAGCCTCAATAAAGCTTGCCTTGAGTGCTTCAAGTAGTGTGT
GCCCGTCTGTTGTGTGACTCTGGTAACTAGAGATCCCTCAGACCCTTTTAGTCAGTGTGGAAAATCTCTA
GCAGGGCCCGTTTAAACCCGCTGATCAGCCTCGACTGTGCCTTCTAGTTGCCAGCCATCTGTTGTTTGCC
CCTCCCCCGTGCCTTCCTTGACCCTGGAAGGTGCCACTCCCACTGTCCTTTCCTAATAAAATGAGGAAAT
TGCATCGCATTGTCTGAGTAGGTGTCATTCTATTCTGGGGGGTGGGGTGGGGCAGGACAGCAAGGGGGAG
GATTGGGAAGACAATAGCAGGCATGCTGGGGATGCGGTGGGCTCTATGGCTTCTGAGGCGGAAAGAACCA
GCTGGGGCTCTAGGGGGTATCCCC
[124 nt withheld, positions 9895-10018]
C
[91 nt withheld, positions 10020-10110]
A
[49 nt withheld, positions 10112-10160]
CCTTTGACGTTGGAGTCCACGTTCTTT
[37 nt withheld, positions 10188-10224]
ACCCTATCTCGGTCTATTCTTTTGATTTATAAGGGATTTTGCCGATTTCGGCCTATTGGTTAAAAAATGA
GCTGATTTAACAAAAATTTAACGCGAATTAATTCTGTGGA
